>Addgene plasmid #49217 | pet28a-ClbB-NRPS-NHis | depositor full sequence | sequence record 72776 | pet28a-ClbB-NRPS-NHis sequence 8601 bps
TGGCGAATGGG
[124 nt withheld, positions 12-135]
C
[91 nt withheld, positions 137-227]
A
[49 nt withheld, positions 229-277]
CCTTTGACGTTGGAGTCCACGTTCTTT
[37 nt withheld, positions 305-341]
ACCCTATCTCGGTCTATTCTTTTGATTTATAAGGGATTTTGCCGATTTCGGCCTATTGGTTAAAAAATGA
GCTGATTTAACAAAAATTTAACGCGAATTTTAACAAAATATTAACGCTTACAATTTAGGTGGCACTTTTC
GGGGAAATGTGCGCGGAACCCCTATTTGTTTATTTTTCTAAATACATTCAAATATGTATCCGCTCATGAA
TTAATTCTTAGAAAAACTCATCGAGCATCAAATGAAACTGCAATTTATTCATATCAGGATTATCAATACC
ATATTTTTGAAAAAGCCGTTTCTGTAATGAAGGAGAAAACTCACCGAGGCAGTTCCATAGGATGGCAAGA
TCCTGGTATCGGTCTGCGATTCCGACTCGTCCAACATCAATACAACCTATTAATTTCCCCTCGTCAAAAA
TAAGGTTATCAAGTGAGAAATCACCATGAGTGACGACTGAATCCGGTGAGAATGGCAAAAGTTTATGCAT
TTCTTTCCAGACTTGTTCAACAGGCCAGCCATTACGCTCGTCATCAAAATCACTCGCATCAACCAAACCG
TTATTCATTCGTGATTGCGCCTGAGCGAGACGAAATACGCGATCGCTGTTAAAAGGACAATTACAAACAG
GAATCGAATGCAACCGGCGCAGGAACACTGCCAGCGCATCAACAATATTTTCACCTGAATCAGGATATTC
TTCTAATACCTGGAATGCTGTTTTCCCGGGGATCGCAGTGGTGAGTAACCATGCATCATCAGGAGTACGG
ATAAAATGCTTGATGGTCGGAAGAGGCATAAATTCCGTCAGCCAGTTTAGTCTGACCATCTCATCTGTAA
CATCATTGGCAACGCTACCTTTGCCATGTTTCAGAAACAACTCTGGCGCATCGGGCTTCCCATACAATCG
ATAGATTGTCGCACCTGATTGCCCGACATTATCGCGAGCCCATTTATACCCATATAAATCAGCATCCATG
TTGGAATTTAATCGCGGCCTAGAGCAAGACGTTTCCCGTTGAATATGGCTCATAACACCCCTTGTATTAC
TGTTTATGTAAGCAGACAGTTTTATTGTTCATGACCAAAATCCCTTAACGTGAGTTTTCGTTCCACTGAG
CGTCAGACCCCGTAGAAAAGATCAAAGGATCTTCTTGAGATCCTTTTTTTCTGCGCGTAATCTGCTGCTT
GCAAACAAAAAAACCACCGCTACCAGCGGTGGTTTGTTTGCCGGATCAAGAGCTACCAACTCTTTTTCCG
AAGGTAACTGGCTTCAGCAGAGCGCAGATACCAAATACTGTCCTTCTAGTGTAGCCGTAGTTAGGCCACC
ACTTCAAGAACTCTGTAGCACCGCCTACATACCTCGCTCTGCTAATCCTGTTACCAGTGGCTGCTGCCAG
TGGCGATAAGTCGTGTCTTACCGGGTTGGACTCAAGACGATAGTTACCGGATAAGGCGCAGCGGTCGGGC
TGAACGGGGGGTTCGTGCACACAGCCCAGCTTGGAGCGAACGACCTACACCGAACTGAGATACCTACAGC
GTGAGCTATGAGAAAGCGCCACGCTTCCCGAAGGGAGAAAGGCGGACAGGTATCCGGTAAGCGGCAGGGT
CGGAACAGGAGAGCGCACGAGGGAGCTTCCAGGGGGAAACGCCTGGTATCTTTATAGTCCTGTCGGGTTT
CGCCACCTCTGACTTGAGCGTCGATTTTTGTGATGCTCGTCAGGGGGGCGGAGCCTATGGAAAAACGCCA
GCAACGCGGCCTTTTTACGGTTCCTGGCCTTTTGCTGGCCTTTTGCTCACATGTTCTTTCCTGCGTTATC
CCCTGATTCTGTGGATAACCGTATTACCGCCTTTGAGTGAGCTGATACCGCTCGCCGCAGCCGAACGACC
GAGCGCAGCGAGTCAGTGAGCGAGGAAGCGGAAGAGCGCCTGATGCGGTATTTTCTCCTTACGCATCTGT
GCGGTATTTCACACCGCATATATGGTGCACTCTCAGTACAATCTGCTCTGATGCCGCATAGTTAAGCCAG
TATACACTCCGCTATCGCTACGTGACTGGGTCATGGCTGCGCCCCGACACCCGCCAACACCCGCTGACGC
GCCCTGACGGGCTTGTCTGCTCCCGGCATCCGCTTACAGACAAGCTGTGACCGTCTCCGGGAGCTGCATG
TGTCAGAGGTTTTCACCGTCATCACCGAAACGCGCGAGGCAGCTGCGGTAAAGCTCATCAGCGTGGTCGT
GAAGCGATTCACAGATGTCTGCCTGTTCATCCGCGTCCAGCTCGTTGAGTTTCTCCAGAAGCGTTAATGT
CTGGCTTCTGATAAAGCGGGCCATGTTAAGGGCGGTTTTTTCCTGTTTGGTCACTGATGCCTCCGTGTAA
GGGGGATTTCTGTTCATGGGGGTAATGATACCGATGAAACGAGAGAGGATGCTCACGATACGGGTTACTG
ATGATGAACATGCCCGGTTACTGGAACGTTGTGAGGGTAAACAACTGGCGGTATGGATGCGGCGGGACCA
GAGAAAAATCACTCAGGGTCAATGCCAGCGCTTCGTTAATACAGATGTAGGTGTTCCACAGGGTAGCCAG
CAGCATCCTGCGATGCAGATCCGGAACATAATGGTGCAGGGCGCTGACTTCCGCGTTTCCAGACTTTACG
AAACACGGAAACCGAAGACCATTCATGTTGTTGCTCAGGTCGCAGACGTTTTGCAGCAGCAGTCGCTTCA
CGTTCGCTCGCGTATCGGTGATTCATTCTGCTAACCAGTAAGGCAACCCCGCCAGCCTAGCCGGGTCCTC
AACGACAGGAGCACGATCATGCGCACCCGTGGGGCCGCCATGCCGGCGATAATGGCCTGCTTCTCGCCGA
AACGTTTGGTGGCGGGACCAGTGACGAAGGCTTGAGCGAGGGCGTGCAAGATTCCGAATACCGCAAGCGA
CAGGCCGATCATCGTCGCGCTCCAGCGAAAGCGGTCCTCGCCGAAAATGACCCAGAGCGCTGCCGGCACC
TGTCCTACGAGTTGCATGATAAAGAAGACAGTCATAAGTGCGGCGACGATAGTCATGCCCCGCGCCCACC
GGAAGGAGCTGACTGGGTTGAAGGCTCTCAAGGGCATCGGTCGAGATCCCGGTGCCTAATGAGTGAGCTA
ACTTACATTAATTGCGTTGCGCTCACTGCCCGCTTTCCAGTCGGGAAACCTGTCGTGCCAGCTGCATTAA
TGAATCGGCCAACGCGCGGGGAGAGGCGGTTTGCGTATTGGGCGCCAGGGTGGTTTTTCTTTTCACCAGT
GAGACGGGCAACAGCTGATTGCCCTTCACCGCCTGGCCCTGAGAGAGTTGCAGCAAGCGGTCCACGCTGG
TTTGCCCCAGCAGGCGAAAATCCTGTTTGATGGTGGTTAACGGCGGGATATAACATGAGCTGTCTTCGGT
ATCGTCGTATCCCACTACCGAGATATCCGCACCAACGCGCAGCCCGGACTCGGTAATGGCGCGCATTGCG
CCCAGCGCCATCTGATCGTTGGCAACCAGCATCGCAGTGGGAACGATGCCCTCATTCAGCATTTGCATGG
TTTGTTGAAAACCGGACATGGCACTCCAGTCGCCTTCCCGTTCCGCTATCGGCTGAATTTGATTGCGAGT
GAGATATTTATGCCAGCCAGCCAGACGCAGACGCGCCGAGACAGAACTTAATGGGCCCGCTAACAGCGCG
ATTTGCTGGTGACCCAATGCGACCAGATGCTCCACGCCCAGTCGCGTACCGTCTTCATGGGAGAAAATAA
TACTGTTGATGGGTGTCTGGTCAGAGACATCAAGAAATAACGCCGGAACATTAGTGCAGGCAGCTTCCAC
AGCAATGGCATCCTGGTCATCCAGCGGATAGTTAATGATCAGCCCACTGACGCGTTGCGCGAGAAGATTG
TGCACCGCCGCTTTACAGGCTTCGACGCCGCTTCGTTCTACCATCGACACCACCACGCTGGCACCCAGTT
GATCGGCGCGAGATTTAATCGCCGCGACAATTTGCGACGGCGCGTGCAGGGCCAGACTGGAGGTGGCAAC
GCCAATCAGCAACGACTGTTTGCCCGCCAGTTGTTGTGCCACGCGGTTGGGAATGTAATTCAGCTCCGCC
ATCGCCGCTTCCACTTTTTCCCGCGTTTTCGCAGAAACGTGGCTGGCCTGGTTCACCACGCGGGAAACGG
TCTGATAAGAGACACCGGCATACTCTGCGACATCGTATAACGTTACTGGTTTCACATTCACCACCCTGAA
TTGACTCTCTTCCGGGCGCTATCATGCCATACCGCGAAAGGTTTTGCGCCATTCGATGGTGTCCGGGATC
TCGACGCTCTCCCTTATGCGACTCCTGCATTAGGAAGCAGCCCAGTAGTAGGTTGAGGCCGTTGAGCACC
GCCGCCGCAAGGAATGGTGCATGCAAGGAGATGGCGCCCAACAGTCCCCCGGCCACGGGGCCTGCCACCA
TACCCACGCCGAAACAAGCGCTCATGAGCCCGAAGTGGCGAGCCCGATCTTCCCCATCGGTGATGTCGGC
GATATAGGCGCCAGCAACCGCACCTGTGGCGCCGGTGATGCCGGCCACGATGCGTCCGGCGTAGAGGATC
GAGATCTCGATCCCGCGAAATTAATACGACTCACTATAGGGGAATTGTGAGCGGATAACAATTCCCCTCT
AGAAATAATTTTGTTTAACTTTAAGAAGGAGATATACCATGGGCAGCAGCCATCATCATCATCATCACAG
CAGCGGCCTGGTGCCGCGCGGCAGCCATATGGCTAGCATGACTGGTGGACAGCAAATGGGTCGCGGATCC
GAATTCGAGCTCCGTCGACAAGCTTGCGGCCGCATGGATAATACCTCTGGAGATTTTCCATGTAATAAGA
TGGACACGCGTAAGCAGTTACCGCTAACACCAAGTCAACAGGGGTTTTTATTCCATTCCTTAAAGGATAA
GAAAAGGAGTAACTACCATGAGCATTTTACATGCATTTTTTCTCAGCATGTAGATAGCGCCCACTTCAAG
TGGGCGCTGGAAACGTTATTTCGAAAGCATGAGTGTTTTCGCACTGATTATAACTGGGAGATTGATGAGC
GCCCTTGTCAGGTGGTGAAGACCGATGTGTTGCCGGATATATATGTGTTAGACTGTGAGCAAGAGGAAAT
ACGTTTTCTACTAGCTAATGATGACATTATCATTCCTGTCCCGCAGGATGACGGTATTGATGCTATAATT
CCTCAACTGCTACAGGCTGATTTAAAATACCCATTTTCCTTGAAAACGATCCCAGTCCGGGCCTACCTTA
TTCAGTCAACGAAAGAAAGTGCTTTTATACTATCATACCATCATATTGTGATGGATGGCTGGAGCTTATC
CCTTTTCATTAAACAGTTGCTCCAACTCTATGGAGCGGCTGTGGTCAGTGGTGTGAGGGATGATAGCGCC
ATTATCCCCTCATCTCTGAAACCCCTTGTAGACACACTGTCGGCCCGACGTCACACCTTTCAGCACGACT
ATTGGGCTGCATATCTTCGGGAGGGAACACCAACTTGTATCGTGCCGCTGTCACAATATCACACAGATAC
TGAAGCCGAGAACAATTCTTACGTTAATCAAACAAATCATGTGGAGATCAATTTGTCTCCGGATGTGTGT
CAGAAAATACAGACGCTATGCAGCGATTATCGTATCACCCCCGCAGTAATCTTCTATGTGGCCTGGGGCA
TCCTGCTACAACGTTGGTGCTATGCTGACGATGTGTTATTCGGCGCGACAATATCAGGGCGAAATATACC
AATTGATGGTATAGAAGAAACACTAGGGCTATTTATTAACACGTTGCCGCTGCGTCTGCGTGATGATGGG
GCGACACTGTTGCAACACTTACAACGTATGCACCAAACACTAATAGCTCACTACAGCAATGAACATGATG
CCTTAGCCAGCATACAACGGTTGGTACATAAAGAAGGTCATGCTGGGGATCTTTTTAATACCTTAGTGGT
GTTGGAGAATTATCCCGTTGATATGACATTATTGTCATGCGCGTCGCCCGTGGCAATTCGCCATCTCAGT
GTACATGAACAAACGCACTATCCGCTGACCTTGACCATCACTCAACAGAAGGGATTCCGTTTCAGTATTG
CATATGCCCTTAACTACCTGACCAACAACATGGCGCAAGCGTTGCTGATGCACCTGAGTTATCTGCTTGA
ACAACTGGTGGACAATCCGCAGCGCCCCATTGCTGCGTTGGTAAACTTGTCCCCATGCCAGCAGGCGCAG
GTACTTCAACCCTATCTGGAACGCATGGCATGCCGGGATTGGGATAGTCAATCCAACGTCATCGAACAAT
TTCATCAAGTTGCTGCGACTTCGCCAGCACAGGTCGCAGTGGTTGATGAATTGTGCGCGTTGACCTATTC
GGAGTTGGCAGCACAAGCTGAGCAGCTCGCGGCTTATTTGGTACAGCAGGGTGTTATGGTTGGCGATACT
GTAGGCATAATTAGCGAACGCCGGGTAAACACCGTGGTTGCCATCATCGCCATCATGTTGATCGGGGCTG
CTTATGTGCCCATCAGCCCCGACTACCCAGTGGGTAGGATGCAGGAAATTATTGATGACAGCGGCTTGGC
GCTGTTGCTGGTACATGGCAAACCGCTAGATGCATTAAACGTTGCGCAGAGTGACCTCTGTGCATTTCCC
GTCGCGCCCTCGGTGGTATTTCCGGTTATCACACCAGATTCTCGCGCTTATGTGATTTATTCATCGGGGT
CGACGGGTAAGCCAAAAGGTATCGCGGTGGCGCACCGCGGTTTATTGCGCCTGATACAAGGCGACAGCCC
GCTGAAGGTGGAGAGCGGTGAGACAACGCTGCTGACCTGCCCATTTGAGTTTGATGTTTCGGTGTTTGAG
ATGTGGTCTACCTTGCTCAACCACGGCAAACTAGTATTACTCAGCAAACAGGCATTACTTGATATCAATC
ACATTCGCCGCACGATCGCTGATGAACAGGTGGCGCGCGCCTGGTTTACCTCATCCTTGTTTAACTCCTA
TGTGGCAGAAGGTGCCGATTTCTTCGGTATGTTACAACACATTACGGTGGGCGGCGAAGCAGTATCTGCG
TGGCATGTCAACGACGTGATGCAAAAATACCCGCATCTGGTGGTGACAAACGGTTATGGGCCGACGGAAA
ACACTATTTTTACCACCGCATATCGTTTCAACGGGTTGCAACCCGCCCGAGTCCCGATAGGATACGCGGT
ACCGGGCACCTCGCTCTACATTACCGATCTCCATGGGCATTTGTTGCCTATCGGTGCCACCGGTGAACTA
GTGGCGGGTGGAGTGGGGGTCGCCATCGGCTATCAGAACAACCCGGCGCTAAGTGCGACGGTTTTTGTCC
CTGATCCTTTTATTCCCGGCGGTATGATGTACAAAACTGGCGATTATGCCCGGTTGCTGGATGATGGCTG
TGTTGACTGTTTTGGGCGTAAAGACGGTCAAATTAAGATCAATGGACAACGAATTGAAACCGGAGAGATC
GAGCAGCGCCTGCTGGAGTGCTCCGGCATTATCGAGGCGGTAGTGGTTCCTTACCGCGTACGTGAAACGC
TGCATATTGCGGCAGTGGTCTGCGTCAATGATAGCTATGATGAGGTGGAAGTTCGAGGGCAATTGGCTGA
CAGATTGCCGCCATTCGCTATTCCGGAATCCTTGGTGGTGGTGACGGAGATTGCAAAAAGCCATAGTGGC
AAGGCCGACTTGGCGCAGTTGCGGTATCTCCTGCCCGCAACTCAGTGCAACGCCGTGTCCACCACGATAT
CAGAGGTGCATAGTGACATGGAACATGCGCTGCATGCTATCTGGCAACGCGTACTTGATAGACAAGACAT
TGATAGCAATGCCTCCTTTTTCGCCCTCGGTGGCACCTCATTGGATACCATCAGGGTTAAAGGGGATATT
AAGCGGCAACTTGGCTTGGAGATTGATATTACCGATCTCTTTAAGTACCCAACGCTCACGGCGTTAGCAC
ATTTTCTCGATACTGCCGTATCGCCGGAGGATGCAATTCCAACGTGACTCGAGCACCACCACCACCACCA
CTGAGATCCGGCTGCTAACAAAGCCCGAAAGGAAGCTGAGTTGGCTGCTGCCACCGCTGAGCAATAACTA
GCATAACCCCTTGGGGCCTCTAAACGGGTCTTGAGGGGTTTTTTGCTGAAAGGAGGAACTATATCCGGAT
Features (pLannotate 1.2.2; 22 found; start..end, strand, type, name):
     12..440     +  rep_origin     f1 ori (sequence partly withheld): f1 bacteriophage origin of replication; arrow indicates direction of (+) strand synthesis
    493..550     +  promoter       AmpR promoter (fragment): bla
    559..1374    -  CDS            KanR: aminoglycoside phosphotransferase; aph(3')-Ia; confers resistance to kanamycin in bacteria or G418 (Geneticin®) in eukaryotes
   1496..2084    +  rep_origin     ori: high-copy-number ColE1/pMB1/pBR322/pUC origin of replication
   2270..2412    -  misc_feature   bom: basis of mobility region from pBR322
   2514..2705    -  CDS            rop: Rop protein, which maintains plasmids at low copy number; rop
   2722..3102    +  CDS            YPB1_ECOLX: Protein predicted: Swiss-Prot protein existence level 4. From Escherichia coli.
   3174..3465    -  CDS            TcR (fragment): tetracycline efflux protein; tet; confers resistance to tetracycline
   3480..3501    -  protein_bind   CAP binding site: CAP binding activates transcription in the presence of cAMP. E. coli catabolite activator protein
   3514..4596    -  CDS            lacI: lac repressor; lacI; The lac repressor binds to the lac operator to inhibit transcription in E. coli. This inhibition can be relieved by adding lactose or isopropyl-β-D-thiogalactopyranoside (IPTG).
   4597..4674    -  promoter       lacI promoter: lacI
   4682..4961    -  CDS            TcR (fragment): tetracycline efflux protein; tet; confers resistance to tetracycline
   4983..5001    +  promoter       T7 promoter: promoter for bacteriophage T7 RNA polymerase
   5002..5026    +  protein_bind   lac operator: The lac repressor binds to the lac operator to inhibit transcription in E. coli. This inhibition can be relieved by adding lactose or isopropyl-β-D-thiogalactopyranoside (IPTG). lac repressor encoded by lacI
   5041..5063    +  RBS            RBS: efficient ribosome binding site from bacteriophage T7 gene 10 (Olins and Rangwala, 1989)
   5082..5098    +  CDS            capTEV™ (fragment): composite tag for in vivo biotinylation, TEV protease cleavage, and 6xHis tagging
   5109..5126    +  CDS            thrombin site: thrombin recognition and cleavage site
   5130..5162    +  CDS            T7 tag (gene 10 leader): leader peptide from bacteriophage T7 gene 10 promotes efficient translation in E. coli
   6931..6947    +  CDS            DmrB (fragment): F36V mutant of FK506-binding protein FKBP12 binds synthetic ligands that do not bind wild-type FKBP
   8445..8462    +  CDS            9xHis (fragment): 9xHis affinity tag
   8472..8521    +  CDS            SET1 (fragment): solubility-enhancement tag derived from T7 phage gene 10B
   8529..8576    +  terminator     T7 terminator: transcription terminator for bacteriophage T7 RNA polymerase
