[The description below was written by a language model from this plasmid's Addgene catalogue record and pLannotate feature annotations shown in this document.]
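Description:
pet28a-ClbB-NRPS-NHis is a bacterial expression plasmid built on the Novagen pET28a(+) backbone, designed to produce a recombinant fragment of the colibactin biosynthetic enzyme ClbB in E. coli. The 8.6 kb plasmid is selected with kanamycin through an aminoglycoside phosphotransferase (KanR) gene and replicates from a ColE1/pBR322-type origin accompanied by the bom region and the rop gene. The catalogue nonetheless lists it as high copy. An f1 origin is also present, which allows single-stranded DNA production.

The insert, about 3.2 kb, comes from Escherichia coli CFT073 and encodes residues 4–1080 of ClbB, corresponding to its nonribosomal peptide synthetase module with the "CAT" domains (by standard NRPS nomenclature, condensation, adenylation and thiolation). It was cloned between the NotI and XhoI sites, both of which were retained. Expression is driven by the T7 promoter under control of an adjacent lac operator, with the backbone-encoded lacI repressor keeping transcription off until induction with IPTG in a host that supplies T7 RNA polymerase. A T7 gene 10 ribosome binding site directs translation, and a T7 terminator ends the transcript. The protein carries backbone-derived N-terminal elements: a 6xHis tag for affinity purification, a thrombin cleavage site and the T7 tag leader. A His-tag-like sequence is annotated downstream of the insert, as in the parent vector, but the record describes only N-terminal tagging. Short hits annotated as capTEV, DmrB, SET1 and tetracycline-resistance fragments are most likely partial sequence matches rather than functional parts.

The construct is intended for overexpression and purification of the ClbB NRPS module, and its associated publication concerns colibactin biosynthesis and a prodrug resistance mechanism.
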