Addgene plasmid #49217: pet28a-ClbB-NRPS-NHis
Purpose: NRPS module of ClbB containing CAT domains with N-terminal 6His tag
Depositing lab: Emily Balskus. Depositing organization: Harvard University. Publication: A prodrug resistance mechanism is involved in colibactin biosynthesis and cytotoxicity. Brotherton CA, Balskus EP. J Am Chem Soc. 2013 Mar 6;135(9):3359-62. doi: 10.1021/ja312154m. Epub 2013 Feb 20. PubMed 23406518.
Backbone
  Vector backbone: pET28a (+)
  Backbone manufacturer: Novagen
  Backbone size w/o insert (bp): 5364
  Total vector size (bp): 8601
  Vector type: Bacterial Expression
Growth in bacteria
  Bacterial resistance: Kanamycin, 50 μg/mL
  Growth temperature: 37°C
  Growth strain: Top10
  Copy number: High Copy
Gene/Insert
  Gene/Insert name: ClbB-NRPS
  Species: Escherichia coli CFT073
  Insert size (bp): 3245
  Mutation: contains aa4-1080 of reference sequence NP_754362.1
  GenBank ID: NP_754362.1
  Promoter: T7
  Tag / fusion protein: 6x His tag (N terminal on backbone); T7 tag (N terminal on backbone)
  Cloning method: Restriction Enzyme; 5′ cloning site NotI (not destroyed); 3′ cloning site XhoI (not destroyed)
  Sequencing primers: 5′ TTAATTGCGGCCGCATGGATAATACCTCTG; 3′ AGTCATCTCGAGTCACGTTGGAATTGCATC
Terms and licenses: Academic/Nonprofit Terms; Industry Terms: Not Available to Industry
How to cite: pet28a-ClbB-NRPS-NHis was a gift from Emily Balskus (Addgene plasmid # 49217 ; http://n2t.net/addgene:49217 ; RRID:Addgene_49217)
