>Addgene plasmid #49217 | pet28a-ClbB-NRPS-NHis | addgene partial sequence | sequence record 80415 | T7 5'-TAATACGACTCACTATAGGG-3'
TTTTGTTTAACTTTAAGAAGGAGATATACCATGGGCAGCAGCCATCATCATCATCATCACAGCAGCGGCC
TGGTGCCGCGCGGCAGCCATATGGCTAGCATGACTGGTGGACAGCAAATGGGTCGCGGATCCGAATTCGA
GCTCCGTCGACAAGCTTGCGGCCGCATGGATAATACCTCTGGAGATTTTCCATGTAATAAGATGGACACG
CGTAAGCAGTTACCGCTAACACCAAGTCAACAGGGGTTTTTATTCCATTCCTTAAAGGATAAGAAAAGGA
GTAACTACCATGAGCATTTTACATGCATTTTTTCTCAGCATGTAGATAGCGCCCACTTCAAGTGGGCGCT
GGAAACGTTATTTCGAAAGCATGAGTGTTTTCGCACTGATTATAACTGGGAGATTGATGAGCGCCCTTGT
CAGGTGGTGAAGACCGATGTGTTGCCGGATATATATGTGTTAGACTGTGAGCAAGAGGAAATACGTTTTC
TACTAGCTAATGATGACATTATCATTCCTGTCCCGCAGGATGACGGTATTGATGCTATAATTCCTCAACT
GCTACAGGCTGATTTAAAATACCCATTTTCCTTGAAAACGATCCCAGTCCGGGCCTACCTTATTCAGTCA
ACGAAAGAAAGTGCTTTTATACTATCATACCATCATATTGTGATGGATGGCTGGAGCTTATCCCTTTTCA
TTAAACAGTTGCTCCAACTCTATGGAGCGGCTGTGGTCAGTGGTGTGAGGGATGATAGCGCCATTATCCC
CTCATCTCTGAAACCCCTTGTAGACACACTGTCGGCCCGACGTCACACCTTTCAGCACGACTATTGGGCT
GCATATCTTCGGGAGGGAACACCAACTTGTATCGTGCCGCTGTCACAATATCACACAGATACTGAAGCCG
A
