>Addgene plasmid #49217 | pet28a-ClbB-NRPS-NHis | addgene partial sequence | sequence record 82049 | T7term 5'-GCTAGTTATTGCTCAGCGG-3'
TAGCAGCCGGATCTCAGTGGTGGTGGTGGTGGTGCTCGAGTCACGTTGGAATTGCATCCTCCGGCGATAC
GGCAGTATCGAGAAAATGTGCTAACGCCGTGAGCGTTGGGTACTTAAAGAGATCGGTAATATCAATCTCC
AAGCCAAGTTGCCGCTTAATATCCCCTTTAACCCTGATGGTATCCAATGAGGTGCCACCGAGGGCGAAAA
AGGAGGCATTGCTATCAATGTCTTGTCTATCAAGTACGCGTTGCCAGATAGCATGCAGCGCATGTTCCAT
GTCACTATGCACCTCTGATATCGTGGTGGACACGGCGTTGCACTGAGTTGCGGGCAGGAGATACCGCAAC
TGCGCCAAGTCGGCCTTGCCACTATGGCTTTTTGCAATCTCCGTCACCACCACCAAGGATTCCGGAATAG
CGAATGGCGGCAATCTGTCAGCCAATTGCCCTCGAACTTCCACCTCATCATAGCTATCATTGACGCAGAC
CACTGCCGCAATATGCAGCGTTTCACGTACGCGGTAAGGAACCACTACCGCCTCGATAATGCCGGAGCAC
TCCAGCAGGCGCTGCTCGATCTCTCCGGTTTCAATTCGTTGTCCATTGATCTTAATTTGACCGTCTTTAC
GCCCAAAACAGTCAACACAGCCATCATCCAGCAACCGGGCATAATCGCCAGTTTTGTACATCATACCGCC
GGGAATAAAAGGATCAGGGACAAAAACCGTCGCACTTAGCGCCGGGTTGTTCTGATAGCCGATGGCGACC
CCCACTCCACCCGCCACTAGTTCACCGGTGGCACCGATAGGCAA
